Addgene plasmid #114327: pStA0::J23100
Purpose: Promoter J23100 in pStA0
Depositing lab: John Heap. Depositing organization: Imperial College London. Publication: Start-Stop Assembly: a functionally scarless DNA assembly system optimized for metabolic engineering. Taylor GM, Mordaka PM, Heap JT. Nucleic Acids Res. 2018 Nov 20. pii: 5193345. doi: 10.1093/nar/gky1182. PubMed 30462270.
Backbone
  Vector backbone: pGT400
  Backbone size w/o insert (bp): 2210
  Vector type: Synthetic Biology
Growth in bacteria
  Bacterial resistance: Ampicillin, 100 μg/mL
  Growth temperature: 37°C
  Growth strain: DH5alpha
  Copy number: High Copy
Gene/Insert
  Gene/Insert name: Promoter J23100
  Species: Synthetic
  Insert size (bp): 38
  Cloning method: Unknown
  Sequencing primers: 5′ OligoGT234 GGGGAAACGCCTGGTATCT; 3′ OligoGT235 AGCAAAAACAGGAAGGCAAA
Terms and licenses: Academic/Nonprofit Terms; Industry Terms: Not Available to Industry
Depositor comments: Accession Number MG649435, Alternative ID = pGT323 . Please visit https://www.biorxiv.org/content/early/2018/07/04/361626 for bioRxiv preprint.
How to cite: pStA0::J23100 was a gift from John Heap (Addgene plasmid # 114327 ; http://n2t.net/addgene:114327 ; RRID:Addgene_114327)
