[The description below was written by a language model from this plasmid's Addgene catalogue record and pLannotate feature annotations shown in this document.]
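Description:
pStA0::J23100 is a small synthetic-biology part-storage plasmid from the Start-Stop Assembly system, a functionally scarless DNA assembly method optimized for metabolic engineering. It is built on the pGT400 backbone (2,210 bp without insert; the sequenced plasmid is 2,248 nt) and is maintained in E. coli as a high-copy plasmid through a ColE1/pMB1/pUC-type origin of replication. Selection is by ampicillin, with the β-lactamase gene (AmpR) expressed from its own bla promoter.

The payload is a single 38 bp synthetic part, the constitutive bacterial promoter J23100 from the Anderson promoter family. The automated annotation labels this region as a fragment of the related J23119(SpeI) promoter. This most likely reflects the close sequence similarity among members of that promoter series rather than a different insert, and the catalogue entry identifies the part as J23100. The part sits between two transcription terminators, the phage lambda t0 terminator upstream and the E. coli rrnB T1 terminator (annotated on the opposite strand) just beyond it on the circular map. This arrangement would be expected to insulate the stored part from transcription originating in the backbone and to limit read-through from the promoter into the rest of the plasmid. No coding sequence, ribosome binding site or reporter is annotated downstream of the promoter, consistent with a plasmid that stores one part rather than expressing anything.

The "pStA0" name and stated purpose indicate a level-0 storage vector, from which the promoter would be combined with other parts in later assemblies. The record does not state the cloning method or the assembly sites flanking the part.
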