Features (pLannotate 1.2.2; 6 found; start..end, strand, type, name):
      1..87      -  terminator     rrnB T1 terminator: Escherichia coli rrnB; transcription terminator T1 from the E. coli rrnB gene
    186..290     +  promoter       AmpR promoter: bla
    291..1151    +  CDS            AmpR: β-lactamase; bla; confers resistance to ampicillin, carbenicillin, and related antibiotics
   1322..1910    +  rep_origin     ori: high-copy-number ColE1/pMB1/pBR322/pUC origin of replication
   2068..2162    +  terminator     lambda t0 terminator: transcription terminator from phage lambda
   2182..2206    +  promoter       J23119(SpeI) promoter (fragment): bacterial promoter (Registry of Standard Biological Parts BBa J23119) modified to end with an SpeI site
>Addgene plasmid #114327 | pStA0::J23100 | addgene full sequence | sequence record 229300 | Addgene NGS Result
ATTTGTCCTACTCAGGAGAGCGTTCACCGACAAACAACAGATAAAACGAAAGGCCCAGTCTTTCGACTGA
GCCTTTCGTTTTATTTGATGCCCGAAAGGGCCTCGTGATACGCCTATTTTTATAGGTTAATGTCATGATA
ATAATGGTTTCTTAGACGTCAGGTGGCACTTTTCGGGGAAATGTGCGCGGAACCCCTATTTGTTTATTTT
TCTAAATACATTCAAATATGTATCCGCTCATGAGACAATAACCCTGATAAATGCTTCAATAATATTGAAA
AAGGAAGAGTATGAGTATTCAACATTTCCGTGTCGCCCTTATTCCCTTTTTTGCGGCATTTTGCCTTCCT
GTTTTTGCTCACCCAGAAACGCTGGTGAAAGTAAAAGATGCTGAAGATCAGTTGGGTGCACGAGTGGGTT
ACATCGAACTGGATCTCAACAGCGGTAAGATCCTTGAGAGTTTTCGCCCCGAAGAACGTTTTCCAATGAT
GAGCACTTTTAAAGTTCTGCTATGTGGCGCGGTATTATCCCGTATTGACGCCGGGCAAGAGCAACTCGGT
CGCCGCATACACTATTCTCAGAATGACTTGGTTGAGTACTCACCAGTCACAGAAAAGCATCTTACGGATG
GCATGACAGTAAGAGAATTATGCAGTGCTGCCATAACCATGAGTGATAACACTGCGGCCAACTTACTTCT
GACAACGATCGGAGGACCGAAGGAGCTAACCGCTTTTTTGCACAACATGGGGGATCATGTAACTCGCCTT
GATCGTTGGGAACCGGAGCTGAATGAAGCCATACCAAACGACGAGCGTGACACCACGATGCCTGTAGCAA
TGGCAACAACGTTGCGCAAACTATTAACTGGCGAACTACTTACTCTAGCTTCCCGGCAACAATTAATAGA
CTGGATGGAGGCGGATAAAGTTGCAGGACCACTTCTGCGCTCGGCCCTTCCGGCTGGCTGGTTTATTGCT
GATAAATCTGGAGCCGGTGAGCGTGGGTCCCGCGGTATCATTGCAGCACTGGGGCCAGATGGTAAGCCCT
CCCGTATCGTAGTTATCTACACGACGGGGAGTCAGGCAACTATGGATGAACGAAATAGACAGATCGCTGA
GATAGGTGCCTCACTGATTAAGCATTGGTAACTGTCAGACCAAGTTTACTCATATATACTTTAGATTGAT
TTAAAACTTCATTTTTAATTTAAAAGGATCTAGGTGAAGATCCTTTTTGATAATCTCATGACCAAAATCC
CTTAACGTGAGTTTTCGTTCCACTGAGCGTCAGACCCCGTAGAAAAGATCAAAGGATCTTCTTGAGATCC
TTTTTTTCTGCGCGTAATCTGCTGCTTGCAAACAAAAAAACCACCGCTACCAGCGGTGGTTTGTTTGCCG
GATCAAGAGCTACCAACTCTTTTTCCGAAGGTAACTGGCTTCAGCAGAGCGCAGATACCAAATACTGTTC
TTCTAGTGTAGCCGTAGTTAGGCCACCACTTCAAGAACTCTGTAGCACCGCCTACATACCTCGCTCTGCT
AATCCTGTTACCAGTGGCTGCTGCCAGTGGCGATAAGTCGTGTCTTACCGGGTTGGACTCAAGACGATAG
TTACCGGATAAGGCGCAGCGGTCGGGCTGAACGGGGGGTTCGTGCACACAGCCCAGCTTGGAGCGAACGA
CCTACACCGAACTGAGATACCTACAGCGTGAGCTATGAGAAAGCGCCACGCTTCCCGAAGGGAGAAAGGC
GGACAGGTATCCGGTAAGCGGCAGGGTCGGAACAGGAGAGCGCACGAGGGAGCTTCCAGGGGGAAACGCC
TGGTATCTTTATAGTCCTGTCGGGTTTCGCCACCTCTGACTTGAGCGTCGATTTTTGTGATGCTCGTCAG
GGGGGCGGAGCCTATGGAAAAACGCCAGCAACGCGGCCTTTTTACGGTTCCTGGCCTTTTGCTGGCCTTT
TGCTCACATGTTCTTTCCTGCGTTATCCCCTGATTCTGTGGATAACCGTATTACCGCCTTTGAGTGAGCT
GATACCGCTCGCCGCAGCCGAACGACCGAGCGCCTTGGACTCCTGTTGATAGATCCAGTAATGACCTCAG
AACTCCATCTGGATTTGTTCAGAACGCTCGGTTGCCGCCGGGCGTTTTTTATTGGTGAGAATCCAGTGTG
GCTCTTCGCAGTTGACGGCTAGCTCAGTCCTAGGTACAGTGCTAGCCCATGAAGAGCGTAAGACCTCTAG
GGCGGCGG
